>Addgene plasmid #185666 | noSIIN | addgene full sequence | sequence record 367406 | Addgene NGS Result
CTTT
[37 nt withheld, positions 5-41]
ACCCTATCTCGGTCTATTCTTTTGATTTATAAGGGATTTTGCCGATTTCGGCCTATTGGTTAAAAAATGA
GCTGATTTAACAAAAATTTAACGCGAATTAATTCTGTGGAATGTGTGTCAGTTAGGGTGTGGAAAGTCCC
CAGGCTCCCCAGCAGGCAGAAGTATGCAAAGCATGCATCTCAATTAGTCAGCAACCAGGTGTGGAAAGTC
CCCAGGCTCCCCAGCAGGCAGAAGTATGCAAAGCATGCATCTCAATTAGTCAGCAACCATAGTCCCGCCC
CTAACTCCGCCCATCCCGCCCCTAACTCCGCCCAGTTCCGCCCATTCTCCGCCCCATGGCTGACTAATTT
TTTTTATTTATGCAGAGGCCGAGGCCGCCTCTGCCTCTGAGCTATTCCAGAAGTAGTGAGGAGGCTTTTT
TGGAGGCCTAGGCTTTTGCAAAAAGCTCCCGGGAGCTTGTATATCCATTTTCGGATCTGATCAGCACGTG
TTGACAATTAATCATCGGCATAGTATATCGGCATAGTATAATACGACAAGGTGAGGAACTAAACCATGGC
CAAGTTGACCAGTGCCGTTCCGGTGCTCACCGCGCGCGACGTCGCCGGAGCGGTCGAGTTCTGGACCGAC
CGGCTCGGGTTCTCCCGGGACTTCGTGGAGGACGACTTCGCCGGTGTGGTCCGGGACGACGTGACCCTGT
TCATCAGCGCGGTCCAGGACCAGGTGGTGCCGGACAACACCCTGGCCTGGGTGTGGGTGCGCGGCCTGGA
CGAGCTGTACGCCGAGTGGTCGGAGGTCGTGTCCACGAACTTCCGGGACGCCTCCGGGCCGGCCATGACC
GAGATCGGCGAGCAGCCGTGGGGGCGGGAGTTCGCCCTGCGCGACCCGGCCGGCAACTGCGTGCACTTCG
TGGCCGAGGAGCAGGACTGACACGTGCTACGAGATTTCGATTCCACCGCCGCCTTCTATGAAAGGTTGGG
CTTCGGAATCGTTTTCCGGGACGCCGGCTGGATGATCCTCCAGCGCGGGGATCTCATGCTGGAGTTCTTC
GCCCACCCCAACTTGTTTATTGCAGCTTATAATGGTTACAAATAAAGCAATAGCATCACAAATTTCACAA
ATAAAGCATTTTTTTCACTGCATTCTAGTTGTGGTTTGTCCAAACTCATCAATGTATCTTATCATGTCTG
TATACCGTCGACCTCTAGCTAGAGCTTGGCGTAATCATGGTCATAGCTGTTTCCTGTGTGAAATTGTTAT
CCGCTCACAATTCCACACAACATACGAGCCGGAAGCATAAAGTGTAAAGCCTGGGGTGCCTAATGAGTGA
GCTAACTCACATTAATTGCGTTGCGCTCACTGCCCGCTTTCCAGTCGGGAAACCTGTCGTGCCAGCTGCA
TTAATGAATCGGCCAACGCGCGGGGAGAGGCGGTTTGCGTATTGGGCGCTCTTCCGCTTCCTCGCTCACT
GACTCGCTGCGCTCGGTCGTTCGGCTGCGGCGAGCGGTATCAGCTCACTCAAAGGCGGTAATACGGTTAT
CCACAGAATCAGGGGATAACGCAGGAAAGAACATGTGAGCAAAAGGCCAGCAAAAGGCCAGGAACCGTAA
AAAGGCCGCGTTGCTGGCGTTTTTCCATAGGCTCCGCCCCCCTGACGAGCATCACAAAAATCGACGCTCA
AGTCAGAGGTGGCGAAACCCGACAGGACTATAAAGATACCAGGCGTTTCCCCCTGGAAGCTCCCTCGTGC
GCTCTCCTGTTCCGACCCTGCCGCTTACCGGATACCTGTCCGCCTTTCTCCCTTCGGGAAGCGTGGCGCT
TTCTCATAGCTCACGCTGTAGGTATCTCAGTTCGGTGTAGGTCGTTCGCTCCAAGCTGGGCTGTGTGCAC
GAACCCCCCGTTCAGCCCGACCGCTGCGCCTTATCCGGTAACTATCGTCTTGAGTCCAACCCGGTAAGAC
ACGACTTATCGCCACTGGCAGCAGCCACTGGTAACAGGATTAGCAGAGCGAGGTATGTAGGCGGTGCTAC
AGAGTTCTTGAAGTGGTGGCCTAACTACGGCTACACTAGAAGAACAGTATTTGGTATCTGCGCTCTGCTG
AAGCCAGTTACCTTCGGAAAAAGAGTTGGTAGCTCTTGATCCGGCAAACAAACCACCGCTGGTAGCGGTG
GTTTTTTTGTTTGCAAGCAGCAGATTACGCGCAGAAAAAAAGGATCTCAAGAAGATCCTTTGATCTTTTC
TACGGGGTCTGACGCTCAGTGGAACGAAAACTCACGTTAAGGGATTTTGGTCATGAGATTATCAAAAAGG
ATCTTCACCTAGATCCTTTTAAATTAAAAATGAAGTTTTAAATCAATCTAAAGTATATATGAGTAAACTT
GGTCTGACAGTTACCAATGCTTAATCAGTGAGGCACCTATCTCAGCGATCTGTCTATTTCGTTCATCCAT
AGTTGCCTGACTCCCCGTCGTGTAGATAACTACGATACGGGAGGGCTTACCATCTGGCCCCAGTGCTGCA
ATGATACCGCGAGACCCACGCTCACCGGCTCCAGATTTATCAGCAATAAACCAGCCAGCCGGAAGGGCCG
AGCGCAGAAGTGGTCCTGCAACTTTATCCGCCTCCATCCAGTCTATTAATTGTTGCCGGGAAGCTAGAGT
AAGTAGTTCGCCAGTTAATAGTTTGCGCAACGTTGTTGCCATTGCTACAGGCATCGTGGTGTCACGCTCG
TCGTTTGGTATGGCTTCATTCAGCTCCGGTTCCCAACGATCAAGGCGAGTTACATGATCCCCCATGTTGT
GCAAAAAAGCGGTTAGCTCCTTCGGTCCTCCGATCGTTGTCAGAAGTAAGTTGGCCGCAGTGTTATCACT
CATGGTTATGGCAGCACTGCATAATTCTCTTACTGTCATGCCATCCGTAAGATGCTTTTCTGTGACTGGT
GAGTACTCAACCAAGTCATTCTGAGAATAGTGTATGCGGCGACCGAGTTGCTCTTGCCCGGCGTCAATAC
GGGATAATACCGCGCCACATAGCAGAACTTTAAAAGTGCTCATCATTGGAAAACGTTCTTCGGGGCGAAA
ACTCTCAAGGATCTTACCGCTGTTGAGATCCAGTTCGATGTAACCCACTCGTGCACCCAACTGATCTTCA
GCATCTTTTACTTTCACCAGCGTTTCTGGGTGAGCAAAAACAGGAAGGCAAAATGCCGCAAAAAAGGGAA
TAAGGGCGACACGGAAATGTTGAATACTCATACTCTTCCTTTTTCAATATTATTGAAGCATTTATCAGGG
TTATTGTCTCATGAGCGGATACATATTTGAATGTATTTAGAAAAATAAACAAATAGGGGTTCCGCGCACA
TTTCCCCGAAAAGTGCCACCTGACGTCGACGGATCGGGAGATCTCCCGATCCCCTATGGTGCACTCTCAG
TACAATCTGCTCTGATGCCGCATAGTTAAGCCAGTATCTGCTCCCTGCTTGTGTGTTGGAGGTCGCTGAG
TAGTGCGCGAGCAAAATTTAAGCTACAACAAGGCAAGGCTTGACCGACAATTGCATGAAGAATCTGCTTA
GGGTTAGGCGTTTTGCGCTGCTTCGCGATGTACGGGCCAGATATACGCGTTGACATTGATTATTGACTAG
TTATTAATAGTAATCAATTACGGGGTCATTAGTTCATAGCCCATATATGGAGTTCCGCGTTACATAACTT
ACGGTAAATGGCCCGCCTGGCTGACCGCCCAACGACCCCCGCCCATTGACGTCAATAATGACGTATGTTC
CCATAGTAACGCCAATAGGGACTTTCCATTGACGTCAATGGGTGGAGTATTTACGGTAAACTGCCCACTT
GGCAGTACATCAAGTGTATCATATGCCAAGTACGCCCCCTATTGACGTCAATGACGGTAAATGGCCCGCC
TGGCATTATGCCCAGTACATGACCTTATGGGACTTTCCTACTTGGCAGTACATCTACGTATTAGTCATCG
CTATTACCATGGTGATGCGGTTTTGGCAGTACATCAATGGGCGTGGATAGCGGTTTGACTCACGGGGATT
TCCAAGTCTCCACCCCATTGACGTCAATGGGAGTTTGTTTTGGCACCAAAATCAACGGGACTTTCCAAAA
TGTCGTAACAACTCCGCCCCATTGACGCAAATGGGCGGTAGGCGTGTACGGTGGGAGGTCTATATAAGCA
GCGCGTTTTGCCTGTACTGGGTCTCTCTGGTTAGACCAGATCTGAGCCTGGGAGCTCTCTGGCTAACTAG
GGAACCCACTGCTTAAGCCTCAATAAAGCTTGCCTTGAGTGCTTCAAGTAGTGTGTGCCCGTCTGTTGTG
TGACTCTGGTAACTAGAGATCCCTCAGACCCTTTTAGTCAGTGTGGAAAATCTCTAGCAGTGGCGCCCGA
ACAGGGACTTGAAAGCGAAAGGGAAACCAGAGGAGCTCTCTCGACGCAGGACTCGGCTTGCTGAAGCGCG
CACGGCAAGAGGCGAGGGGCGGCGACTGGTGAGTACGCCAAAAATTTTGACTAGCGGAGGCTAGAAGGAG
AGAGATGGGTGCGAGAGCGTCAGTATTAAGCGGGGGAGAATTAGATCGCGATGGGAAAAAATTCGGTTAA
GGCCAGGGGGAAAGAAAAAATATAAATTAAAACATATAGTATGGGCAAGCAGGGAGCTAGAACGATTCGC
AGTTAATCCTGGCCTGTTAGAAACATCAGAAGGCTGTAGACAAATACTGGGACAGCTACAACCATCCCTT
CAGACAGGATCAGAAGAACTTAGATCATTATATAATACAGTAGCAACCCTCTATTGTGTGCATCAAAGGA
TAGAGATAAAAGACACCAAGGAAGCTTTAGACAAGATAGAGGAAGAGCAAAACAAAAGTAAGACCACCGC
ACAGCAAGCGGCCGCTGATCTTCAGACCTGGAGGAGGAGATATGAGGGACAATTGGAGAAGTGAATTATA
TAAATATAAAGTAGTAAAAATTGAACCATTAGGAGTAGCACCCACCAAGGCAAAGAGAAGAGTGGTGCAG
AGAGAAAAAAGAGCAGTGGGAATAGGAGCTTTGTTCCTTGGGTTCTTGGGAGCAGCAGGAAGCACTATGG
GCGCAGCGTCAATGACGCTGACGGTACAGGCCAGACAATTATTGTCTGGTATAGTGCAGCAGCAGAACAA
TTTGCTGAGGGCTATTGAGGCGCAACAGCATCTGTTGCAACTCACAGTCTGGGGCATCAAGCAGCTCCAG
GCAAGAATCCTGGCTGTGGAAAGATACCTAAAGGATCAACAGCTCCTGGGGATTTGGGGTTGCTCTGGAA
AACTCATTTGCACCACTGCTGTGCCTTGGAATGCTAGTTGGAGTAATAAATCTCTGGAACAGATTTGGAA
TCACACGACCTGGATGGAGTGGGACAGAGAAATTAACAATTACACAAGCTTAATACACTCCTTAATTGAA
GAATCGCAAAACCAGCAAGAAAAGAATGAACAAGAATTATTGGAATTAGATAAATGGGCAAGTTTGTGGA
ATTGGTTTAACATAACAAATTGGCTGTGGTATATAAAATTATTCATAATGATAGTAGGAGGCTTGGTAGG
TTTAAGAATAGTTTTTGCTGTACTTTCTATAGTGAATAGAGTTAGGCAGGGATATTCACCATTATCGTTT
CAGACCCACCTCCCAACCCCGAGGGGACCCGACAGGCCCGAAGGAATAGAAGAAGAAGGTGGAGAGAGAG
ACAGAGACAGATCCATTCGATTAGTGAACGGATCGGCACTGCGTGCGCCAATTCTGCAGACAAATGGCAG
TATTCATCCACAATTTTAAAAGAAAAGGGGGGATTGGGGGGTACAGTGCAGGGGAAAGAATAGTAGACAT
AATAGCAACAGACATACAAACTAAAGAATTACAAAAACAAATTACAAAAATTCAAAATTTTCGGGTTTAT
TACAGGGACAGCAGAGATCCAGTTTGGTTAATTAAGGTACCGATCAGTGTGAGGGAGTGTAAAGCTGGTT
TGGCTCCGGTGCCCGTCAGTGGGCAGAGCGCACATCGCCCACAGTCCCCGAGAAGTTGGGGGGAGGGGTC
GGCAATTGAACCGGTGCCTAGAGAAGGTGGCGCGGGGTAAACTGGGAAAGTGATGTCGTGTACTGGCTCC
GCCTTTTTCCCGAGGGTGGGGGAGAACCGTATATAAGTGCAGTAGTCGCCGTGAACGTTCTTTTTCGCAA
CGGGTTTGCCGCCAGAACACAGGTAAGTGCCGTGTGTGGTTCCCGCGGGCCTGGCCTCTTTACGGGTTAT
GGCCCTTGCGTGCCTTGAATTACTTCCACCTGGCTGCAGTACGTGATTCTTGATCCCGAGCTTCGGGTTG
GAAGTGGGTGGGAGAGTTCGAGGCCTTGCGCTTAAGGAGCCCCTTCGCCTCGTGCTTGAGTTGAGGCCTG
GCCTGGGCGCTGGGGCCGCCGCGTGCGAATCTGGTGGCACCTTCGCGCCTGTCTCGCTGCTTTCGATAAG
TCTCTAGCCATTTAAAATTTTTGATGACCTGCTGCGACGCTTTTTTTCTGGCAAGATAGTCTTGTAAATG
CGGGCCAAGATCTGCACACTGGTATTTCGGTTTTTGGGGCCGCGGGCGGCGACGGGGCCCGTGCGTCCCA
GCGCACATGTTCGGCGAGGCGGGGCCTGCGAGCGCGGCCACCGAGAATCGGACGGGGGTAGTCTCAAGCT
GGCCGGCCTGCTCTGGTGCCTGGCCTCGCGCCGCCGTGTATCGCCCCGCCCTGGGCGGCAAGGCTGGCCC
GGTCGGCACCAGTTGCGTGAGCGGAAAGATGGCCGCTTCCCGGCCCTGCTGCAGGGAGCTCAAAATGGAG
GACGCGGCGCTCGGGAGAGCGGGCGGGTGAGTCACCCACACAAAGGAAAAGGGCCTTTCCGTCCTCAGCC
GTCGCTTCATGTGACTCCACGGAGTACCGGGCGCCGTCCAGGCACCTCGATTAGTTCTCGAGCTTTTGGA
GTACGTCGTCTTTAGGTTGGGGGGAGGGGTTTTATGCGATGGAGTTTCCCCACACTGAGTGGGTGGAGAC
TGAAGTTAGGCCAGCTTGGCACTTGATGTAATTCTCCTTGGAATTTGCCCTTTTTGAGTTTGGATCTTGG
TTCATTCTCAAGCCTCAGACAGTGGTTCAAAGTTTTTTTCTTCCATTTCAGGTGTCGTGACTAACTCGAA
CGCTAGCTGTGCGATCGTTTTCGACCACCATGGTGAGCAAGGGCGAGGCAGTGATCAAGGAGTTCATGCG
GTTCAAGGTGCACATGGAGGGCTCCATGAACGGCCACGAGTTCGAGATCGAGGGCGAGGGCGAGGGCCGC
CCCTACGAGGGCACCCAGACCGCCAAGCTGAAGGTGACCAAGGGTGGCCCCCTGCCCTTCTCCTGGGACA
TCCTGTCCCCTCAGTTCATGTACGGCTCCAGGGCCTTCACCAAGCACCCCGCCGACATCCCCGACTACTA
TAAGCAGTCCTTCCCCGAGGGCTTCAAGTGGGAGCGCGTGATGAACTTCGAGGACGGCGGCGCCGTGACC
GTGACCCAGGACACCTCCCTGGAGGACGGCACCCTGATCTACAAGGTGAAGCTCCGCGGCACCAACTTCC
CTCCTGACGGCCCCGTAATGCAGAAGAAGACAATGGGCTGGGAAGCGTCCACCGAGCGGTTGTACCCCGA
GGACGGCGTGCTGAAGGGCGACATTAAGATGGCCCTGCGCCTGAAGGACGGCGGCCGCTACCTGGCGGAC
TTCAAGACCACCTACAAGGCCAAGAAGCCCGTGCAGATGCCCGGCGCCTACAACGTCGACCGCAAGTTGG
ACATCACCTCCCACAACGAGGACTACACCGTGGTGGAACAGTACGAACGCTCCGAGGGCCGCCACTCCAC
CGGCGGCATGGACGAGCTGTACAAGTAATGACGTACGGCTAAGCCTCGACTAGGGATAACAGGGTAATTG
TTTGAATGAGGCTTCAGTACTTTACAGAATCGTTGCCTGCACATCTTGGAAACACTTGCTGGGATTACTT
CTTCAGGTTAACCCAACAGAAGGCTCGAGAAGGTATATTGCTGTTGACAGTGAGCGCCACCAATAAATTA
CAGTCTTATAGTGAAGCCACAGATGTATAAGACTGTAATTTATTGGTGTTGCCTACTGCCTCGGAATTCA
AGGGGCTACTTTAGGAGCAATTATCTTGTTTACTAAAACTGAATACCTTGCTATCTCTTTGATACATTTT
TACAAAGCTGAATTAAAATGGTATAAATTAAATCACTTTTTTCAATTCTACCAAACGTTGTTGTTTGGGG
TTGAATTACTCTACATGTTTAAGGGTTCCGGTTCCACTAGGTACAATTCGATATCAAGCTTATCGATAAT
CAACCTCTGGATTACAAAATTTGTGAAAGATTGACTGGTATTCTTAACTATGTTGCTCCTTTTACGCTAT
GTGGATACGCTGCTTTAATGCCTTTGTATCATGCTATTGCTTCCCGTATGGCTTTCATTTTCTCCTCCTT
GTATAAATCCTGGTTGCTGTCTCTTTATGAGGAGTTGTGGCCCGTTGTCAGGCAACGTGGCGTGGTGTGC
ACTGTGTTTGCTGACGCAACCCCCACTGGTTGGGGCATTGCCACCACCTGTCAGCTCCTTTCCGGGACTT
TCGCTTTCCCCCTCCCTATTGCCACGGCGGAACTCATCGCCGCCTGCCTTGCCCGCTGCTGGACAGGGGC
TCGGCTGTTGGGCACTGACAATTCCGTGGTGTTGTCGGGGAAATCATCGTCCTTTCCTTGGCTGCTCGCC
TGTGTTGCCACCTGGATTCTGCGCGGGACGTCCTTCTGCTACGTCCCTTCGGCCCTCAATCCAGCGGACC
TTCCTTCCCGCGGCCTGCTGCCGGCTCTGCGGCCTCTTCCGCGTCTTCGCCTTCGCCCTCAGACGAGTCG
GATCTCCCTTTGGGCCGCCTCCCCGCGTCGACTTTAAGACCAATGACTTACAAGGCAGCTGTAGATCTTA
GCCACTTTTTAAAAGAAAAGGGGGGACTGGAAGGGCTAATTCACTCCCAACGAAGACAAGATCTGCTTTT
TGCTTGTACTGGGTCTCTCTGGTTAGACCAGATCTGAGCCTGGGAGCTCTCTGGCTAACTAGGGAACCCA
CTGCTTAAGCCTCAATAAAGCTTGCCTTGAGTGCTTCAAGTAGTGTGTGCCCGTCTGTTGTGTGACTCTG
GTAACTAGAGATCCCTCAGACCCTTTTAGTCAGTGTGGAAAATCTCTAGCAGGGCCCGGCGAAACCCGCT
GATCAGCCTCGACTGTGCCTTCTAGTTGCCAGCCATCTGTTGTTTGCCCCTCCCCCGTGCCTTCCTTGAC
CCTGGAAGGTGCCACTCCCACTGTCCTTTCCTAATAAAATGAGGAAATTGCATCGCATTGTCTGAGTAGG
TGTCATTCTATTCTGGGGGGTGGGGTGGGGCAGGACAGCAAGGGGGAGGATTGGGAAGACAATAGCAGGC
ATGCTGGGGATGCGGTGGGCTCTATGGCTTCTGAGGCGGAAAGAACCAGCTGGGGCTCTAGGGGGTATCC
CC
[124 nt withheld, positions 9634-9757]
C
[91 nt withheld, positions 9759-9849]
A
[49 nt withheld, positions 9851-9899]
CCTTTGACGTTGGAGTCCACGTT
Features (pLannotate 1.2.2; 32 found; start..end, strand, type, name):
    154..483     +  promoter       SV40 promoter: SV40 enhancer and early promoter
    531..578     +  promoter       EM7 promoter: synthetic bacterial promoter&nbsp
    597..971     +  CDS            BleoR: antibiotic-binding protein; Sh ble from Streptoalloteichus hindustanus; confers resistance to bleomycin, phleomycin, and Zeocin™
    981..1106    +  CDS            ble (fragment): BLE_KLEPN - Experimental evidence at protein level: Swiss-Prot protein existence level 1. Binding protein with a strong affinity to the bleomycin family of antibiotics. Binds to CL990; an antimitotic-antibiotic compound. From Klebsiella pneumoniae.
   1101..1222    +  polyA_signal   SV40 poly(A) signal: SV40 polyadenylation signal
   1295..1311    -  protein_bind   lac operator: The lac repressor binds to the lac operator to inhibit transcription in E. coli. This inhibition can be relieved by adding lactose or isopropyl-β-D-thiogalactopyranoside (IPTG). lac repressor encoded by lacI
   1319..1349    -  promoter       lac promoter: promoter for the E. coli lac operon
   1364..1385    -  protein_bind   CAP binding site: CAP binding activates transcription in the presence of cAMP. E. coli catabolite activator protein
   1398..1490    -  CDS            lacI (fragment): lac repressor; lacI; The lac repressor binds to the lac operator to inhibit transcription in E. coli. This inhibition can be relieved by adding lactose or isopropyl-β-D-thiogalactopyranoside (IPTG).
   1673..2261    -  rep_origin     ori: high-copy-number ColE1/pMB1/pBR322/pUC origin of replication
   2432..3292    -  CDS            AmpR: β-lactamase; bla; confers resistance to ampicillin, carbenicillin, and related antibiotics
   3293..3397    -  promoter       AmpR promoter: bla
   3456..3508    -  misc_feature   bom (fragment): basis of mobility region from pBR322
   3663..4042    +  enhancer       CMV enhancer: human cytomegalovirus immediate early enhancer
   4043..4242    +  promoter       CMV promoter: human cytomegalovirus (CMV) immediate early promoter
   4260..4440    +  LTR            5' LTR (truncated): truncated 5' long terminal repeat (LTR) from HIV-1
   4487..4612    +  misc_feature   HIV-1 Ψ: packaging signal of human immunodeficiency virus type 1
   4596..4959    +  CDS            HIV-1 gag (fragment): gag protein from human immunodeficiency virus 1; gag
   5105..5338    +  misc_feature   RRE: The Rev response element (RRE) of HIV-1 allows for Rev-dependent mRNA export from the nucleus to the cytoplasm.
   5715..5815    +  CDS            Rev (fragment): human immunodeficiency virus 1 (HIV-1) Rev protein; rev; enhances nuclear export of unspliced and incompletely spliced viral mRNAs
   5865..5982    +  misc_feature   cPPT/CTS: central polypurine tract and central termination sequence of HIV-1
   6063..7241    +  promoter       EF-1α promoter: strong constitutive promoter for human elongation factor EF-1α
   7281..7976    +  CDS            mScarlet: mScarlet is a basic (constitutively fluorescent) red fluorescent protein published in 2016, derived from synthetic construct. It has moderate acid sensitivity.
   8023..8116    +  ncRNA          5' miR-30a: sequence upstream of the 71-nt precursor of the human miR-30a microRNA (Zeng et al., 2002) miRNA
   8228..8340    +  ncRNA          3' miR-30a: sequence downstream of the 71-nt precursor of the human miR-30a microRNA (Zeng et al., 2002) miRNA
   8416..8439    +  misc_feature   MCS (fragment): pBluescript multiple cloning site
   8439..9027    +  misc_feature   WPRE: woodchuck hepatitis virus posttranscriptional regulatory element
   9078..9097    +  misc_feature   cPPT/CTS (fragment): central polypurine tract and central termination sequence of HIV-1
   9099..9332    +  LTR            3' LTR (ΔU3): self-inactivating 3' long terminal repeat (LTR) from HIV-1
   9364..9588    +  polyA_signal   bGH poly(A) signal: bovine growth hormone polyadenylation signal
   9592..9613    +  promoter       SV40 promoter (fragment): SV40 enhancer and early promoter
   9634..140     +  rep_origin     f1 ori (across the origin) (sequence partly withheld): f1 bacteriophage origin of replication; arrow indicates direction of (+) strand synthesis
