[The description below was written by a language model from this plasmid's Addgene catalogue record and pLannotate feature annotations shown in this document.]
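Description:
noSIIN is a 9,922 bp lentiviral transfer plasmid built on the pLenti Trono backbone, designed to deliver a short hairpin RNA against Apc without co-expressing the model antigen SIINFEKL. In bacteria it is maintained through a high-copy ColE1/pUC-type origin and selected with ampicillin (AmpR/β-lactamase). An f1 origin is also present, along with an SV40/EM7-driven bleomycin/Zeocin resistance cassette that lies in the plasmid backbone, outside the LTRs, so it would not be carried in the packaged viral genome.

The viral portion has a third-generation, self-inactivating layout. A CMV enhancer/promoter replaces the U3 region upstream of a truncated HIV-1 5' LTR to drive genomic RNA production in packaging cells. This is followed by the Ψ packaging signal with a gag fragment, the RRE for Rev-dependent nuclear export, and the cPPT/CTS, which aids nuclear import of the reverse-transcribed genome. The payload is a single EF-1α promoter-driven transcript encoding the red fluorescent protein mScarlet, followed by 5' and 3' miR-30a flanking sequences. The unannotated gap between these flanks is where the shApc hairpin listed in the record would sit, so that the shRNA is processed from the same Pol II transcript as a microRNA mimic while mScarlet marks transduced cells. A WPRE enhances transcript expression, and the cassette ends with the ΔU3 3' LTR and a bGH polyadenylation signal.

According to the record, the construct produces shApc-expressing lentivirus lacking SIINFEKL. In the associated work on neoantigen expression and immune escape in colorectal cancer, it presumably serves as an antigen-negative counterpart to antigen-expressing versions, though the record does not describe those constructs.
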