Addgene plasmid #185666: noSIIN
Purpose: shApc-expressing lentiviruses with no expression of SIINFEKL
Depositing lab: Tyler Jacks. Depositing organization: Massachusetts Institute of Technology. Publication: Low neoantigen expression and poor T-cell priming underlie early immune escape in colorectal cancer. Westcott PMK, Sacks NJ, Schenkel JM, Ely ZA, Smith O, Hauck H, Jaeger AM, Zhang D, Backlund CM, Beytagh MC, Patten JJ, Elbashir R, Eng G, Irvine DJ, Yilmaz OH, Jacks T. Nat Cancer. 2021 Oct;2(10):1071-1085. doi: 10.1038/s43018-021-00247-z. Epub 2021 Sep 30. PubMed 34738089.
Backbone
  Vector backbone: pLenti Trono
  Total vector size (bp): 9922
  Vector type: Lentiviral
Growth in bacteria
  Bacterial resistance: Ampicillin, 100 μg/mL
  Growth temperature: 37°C
  Growth strain: NEB Stable
  Copy number: High Copy
Gene/Insert 1
  Gene/Insert name: mScarlet
  Species: Synthetic
  Promoter: Ef1a
  Cloning method: Gibson Cloning
  Sequencing primers: 5′ N/A; 3′ N/A
Gene/Insert 2
  Gene/Insert name: miR-30a
  Promoter: Ef1a
  Cloning method: Gibson Cloning
  Sequencing primers: 5′ N/A; 3′ N/A
Gene/Insert 3
  Gene/Insert name: shApc
  Promoter: Ef1a
  Cloning method: Gibson Cloning
  Sequencing primers: 5′ N/A; 3′ N/A
Resource information
  A portion of this plasmid was derived from a plasmid made by: Luke Dow mir30 shAPC.
Terms and licenses: Academic/Nonprofit Terms; Industry Terms: Not Available to Industry
How to cite: noSIIN was a gift from Tyler Jacks (Addgene plasmid # 185666 ; http://n2t.net/addgene:185666 ; RRID:Addgene_185666)
